LOCUS       Exported 6433 bp ds-DNA circular SYN 13-MAY-2021
DEFINITION  Mammalian expression plasmid for SARS-CoV-2 nsp7.
ACCESSION   .
VERSION     .
KEYWORDS    pGBW-m4133530
SOURCE      synthetic DNA construct
  ORGANISM  synthetic DNA construct
REFERENCE   1 (bases 1 to 6433)
  TITLE     SARS-CoV-2 protein Mammalian expression constructs, tagged, for
            protein expression and/or purification
REFERENCE   2 (bases 1 to 6433)
  AUTHORS   .
  TITLE     Direct Submission
  JOURNAL   Exported May 13, 2021 from SnapGene Server 1.1.58
            http://www.snapgene.com
FEATURES             Location/Qualifiers
     source          1..6433
                     /organism="synthetic DNA construct"
                     /mol_type="other DNA"
     CDS             251..271
                     /codon_start=1
                     /product="tobacco etch virus (TEV) protease recognition and
                     cleavage site"
                     /label=TEV site
                     /translation="ENLYFQS"
     CDS             272..349
                     /codon_start=1
                     /product="calmodulin-binding peptide"
                     /label=CBP
                     /note="derived from skeletal muscle myosin light chain
                     kinase; binds calmodulin with nanomolar affinity in the
                     presence of calcium"
                     /translation="KRRWKKNFIAVSAANRFKKISSSGAL"
     polyA_signal    402..523
                     /label=SV40 poly(A) signal
                     /note="SV40 polyadenylation signal"
     primer_bind     complement(413..432)
                     /label=EBV-rev
                     /note="SV40 polyA terminator, reverse primer"
     primer_bind     467..486
                     /label=SV40pA-R
                     /note="SV40 polyA, reverse primer"
     terminator      638..684
                     /label=T7 terminator
                     /note="transcription terminator for bacteriophage T7 RNA
                     polymerase"
     terminator      714..850
                     /label=rrnG terminator
                     /note="transcription terminator from the E. coli ribosomal
                     RNA rrnG operon (Albrechtsen et al., 1991)"
     misc_feature    895..966
                     /label=3' beta-globin insulator
                     /note="insulator downstream of the human beta-globin locus
                     (Farrell et al., 2002)"
     rep_origin      complement(1192..1780)
                     /direction=LEFT
                     /label=ori
                     /note="high-copy-number ColE1/pMB1/pBR322/pUC origin of
                     replication"
     primer_bind     complement(1272..1291)
                     /label=pBR322ori-F
                     /note="pBR322 origin, forward primer"
     promoter        2280..3489
                     /label=UbC promoter
                     /note="human ubiquitin C promoter"
     primer_bind     3326..3345
                     /label=hUBCpro-F
                     /note="Human Ubiquitin C (UbC) promoter, forward primer"
     CDS             3493..4092
                     /codon_start=1
                     /gene="pac from Streptomyces alboniger"
                     /product="puromycin N-acetyltransferase"
                     /label=PuroR
                     /note="confers resistance to puromycin"
                     /translation="MTEYKPTVRLATRDDVPRAVRTLAAAFADYPATRHTVDPDRHIER
                     VTELQELFLTRVGLDIGKVWVADDGAAVAVWTTPESVEAGAVFAEIGPRMAELSGSRLA
                     AQQQMEGLLAPHRPKEPAWFLATVGVSPDHQGKGLGSAVVLPGVEAAERAGVPAFLETS
                     APRNLPFYERLGFTVTADVEVPEGPRTWCMTRKPGA"
     primer_bind     complement(3493..3512)
                     /label=Puro-R
                     /note="Puromycin resistance gene, reverse primer. Also
                     called puro-variant-R"
     primer_bind     3989..4009
                     /label=Puro-F
                     /note="Puromycin resistance gene, forward primer"
     polyA_signal    4119..4167
                     /note="synthetic polyadenylation signal"
     CDS             4433..5293
                     /codon_start=1
                     /gene="bla"
                     /product="beta-lactamase"
                     /label=AmpR
                     /note="confers resistance to ampicillin, carbenicillin, and
                     related antibiotics"
                     /translation="MSIQHFRVALIPFFAAFCLPVFAHPETLVKVKDAEDQLGARVGYI
                     ELDLNSGKILESFRPEERFPMMSTFKVLLCGAVLSRIDAGQEQLGRRIHYSQNDLVEYS
                     PVTEKHLTDGMTVRELCSAAITMSDNTAANLLLTTIGGPKELTAFLHNMGDHVTRLDRW
                     EPELNEAIPNDERDTTMPVAMATTLRKLLTGELLTLASRQQLIDWMEADKVAGPLLRSA
                     LPAGWFIADKSGAGERGSRGIIAALGPDGKPSRIVVIYTTGSQATMDERNRQIAEIGAS
                     LIKHW"
     primer_bind     complement(4651..4670)
                     /label=Amp-R
                     /note="Ampicillin resistance gene, reverse primer"
     terminator      5306..5442
                     /label=rrnG terminator
                     /note="transcription terminator from the E. coli ribosomal
                     RNA rrnG operon (Albrechtsen et al., 1991)"
     misc_feature    5587..5658
                     /label=5' beta-globin insulator
                     /note="insulator upstream of the human beta-globin locus
                     (Farrell et al., 2002)"
     terminator      5663..5709
                     /label=T7 terminator
                     /note="transcription terminator for bacteriophage T7 RNA
                     polymerase"
     polyA_signal    5727..5775
                     /note="synthetic polyadenylation signal"
     enhancer        5856..6159
                     /label=CMV enhancer
                     /note="human cytomegalovirus immediate early enhancer"
     promoter        6161..6363
                     /label=CMV promoter
                     /note="human cytomegalovirus (CMV) immediate early
                     promoter"
     primer_bind     6314..6334
                     /label=CMV-F
                     /note="Human CMV immediate early promoter, forward primer"
ORIGIN
        1 caccatgaaa atgtcagatg taaagtgcac atcagtagtc ttactctcag ttttgcaaca
       61 actcagagta gaatcatcat ctaaattgtg ggctcaatgt gtccagttac acaatgacat
      121 tctcttagct aaagatacta ctgaagcctt tgaaaaaatg gtttcactac tttctgtttt
      181 gctttccatg cagggtgctg tagacataaa caagctttgt gaagaaatgc tggacaacag
      241 ggcaacctta gaaaaccttt actttcagtc gaagaggcga tggaaaaaga attttatcgc
      301 ggtgagtgca gccaacagat tcaaaaagat atcctcgtct ggtgccctct aagctagctt
      361 gactgactga gatacagcgt accttcagct cacagacatg ataagataca ttgatgagtt
      421 tggacaaacc acaactagaa tgcagtgaaa aaaatgcttt atttgtgaaa tttgtgatgc
      481 tattgcttta tttgtaacca ttataagctg caataaacaa gttaacaaca acaattgcat
      541 tcattttatg tttcaggttc agggggaggt gtgggaggtt ttttaaagca agtaaaacct
      601 ctacaaatgt ggtattggcc catctctatc ggtatcgtag cataacccct tggggcctct
      661 aaacgggtct tgaggggttt tttgtgcccc tcgggccgga ttgctatcta ccggcattgg
      721 cgcagaaaaa aatgcctgat gcgacgctgc gcgtcttata ctcccacata tgccagattc
      781 agcaacggat acggcttccc caacttgccc acttccatac gtgtcctcct taccagaaat
      841 ttatccttaa ggtcgtcagc tatcctgcag gcgatctctc gatttcgatc aagacattcc
      901 tttaatggtc ttttctggac accactaggg gtcagaagta gttcatcaaa ctttcttccc
      961 tccctaatct cattggttac cttgggctat cgaaacttaa ttaaccagtc aagtcagcta
     1021 cttggcgaga tcgacttgtc tgggtttcga ctacgctcag aattgcgtca gtcaagttcg
     1081 atctggtcct tgctattgca cccgttctcc gattacgagt ttcatttaaa tcatgtgagc
     1141 aaaaggccag caaaaggcca ggaaccgtaa aaaggccgcg ttgctggcgt ttttccatag
     1201 gctccgcccc cctgacgagc atcacaaaaa tcgacgctca agtcagaggt ggcgaaaccc
     1261 gacaggacta taaagatacc aggcgtttcc ccctggaagc tccctcgtgc gctctcctgt
     1321 tccgaccctg ccgcttaccg gatacctgtc cgcctttctc ccttcgggaa gcgtggcgct
     1381 ttctcatagc tcacgctgta ggtatctcag ttcggtgtag gtcgttcgct ccaagctggg
     1441 ctgtgtgcac gaaccccccg ttcagcccga ccgctgcgcc ttatccggta actatcgtct
     1501 tgagtccaac ccggtaagac acgacttatc gccactggca gcagccactg gtaacaggat
     1561 tagcagagcg aggtatgtag gcggtgctac agagttcttg aagtggtggc ctaactacgg
     1621 ctacactaga agaacagtat ttggtatctg cgctctgctg aagccagtta ccttcggaaa
     1681 aagagttggt agctcttgat ccggcaaaca aaccaccgct ggtagcggtg gtttttttgt
     1741 ttgcaagcag cagattacgc gcagaaaaaa aggatctcaa gaagatcctt tgatcttttc
     1801 tacggggtct gacgctcagt ggaacgaaaa ctcacgttaa gggattttgg tcatgagatt
     1861 atcaaaaagg atcttcacct agatcctttt aaattaaaaa tgaagtttta aatcaatcta
     1921 aagtatatat gagtaaactt ggtctgacag ttaccaatgc ttaatcagtg aggcacctat
     1981 ctcagcgatc tgtctatttc gttcatccat agttgcattt aaatttccga actctccaag
     2041 gccctcgtcg gaaaatcttc aaacctttcg tccgatccat cttgcaggct acctctcgaa
     2101 cgaactatcg caagtctctt ggccggcctt gcgccttggc tattgcttgg cagcgcctat
     2161 cgccaggtat tactccaatc ccgaatatcc gagatcggga tcacccgaga gaagttcaac
     2221 ctacatcctc aatcccgatc tatccgagat ccgaggaata tcgaaatcgg ggcgcgcctg
     2281 gcctccgcgc cgggttttgg cgcctcccgc gggcgccccc ctcgtcacgg cgagcgctgc
     2341 cacgtcagac gaagggcgca ggagcgtcct gatccttccg cccggacgct caggacagcg
     2401 gcccgctgct cataagactc ggccttagaa ccccagtatc agcagaagga cattttagga
     2461 cgggacttgg gtgactctag ggcactggtt ttctttccag agagcggaac aggcgaggaa
     2521 aagtagtccc ttctcggcga ttctgcggag ggatctccgt ggggcggtga acgccgatga
     2581 ttatataagg acgcgccggg tgtggcacag ctagttccgt cgcagccggg atttgggtcg
     2641 cggttcttgt ttgtggatcg ctgtgatcgt cacttggtga gtagcgggct gctgggctgg
     2701 ccggggcttt cgtggccgcc gggccgctcg gtgggacgga agcgtgtgga gagaccgcca
     2761 agggctgtag tctgggtccg cgagcaaggt tgccctgaac tgggggttgg ggggagcgca
     2821 gcaaaatggc ggctgttccc gagtcttgaa tggaagacgc ttgtgaggcg ggctgtgagg
     2881 tcgttgaaac aaggtggggg gcatggtggg cggcaagaac ccaaggtctt gagcccttcg
     2941 ctaatgcggg aaagctctta ttcgggtgag atgggctggg caccatctgg ggaccctgac
     3001 gtgaagtttg tcactgactg gagaactcgg tttgtcgtct gttgcggggg cggcagttat
     3061 ggcggtgccg ttgggcagtg cacccgtacc tttgggagcg cgcgccctcg tcgtgtcgtg
     3121 acgtcacccg ttctgttggc ttataatgca gggtggggcc acctgccggt aggtgtgcgg
     3181 taggcttttc tccgtcgcag gacgcagggt tcgggcctag ggtaggctct cctgaatcga
     3241 caggcgccgg acctctggtg aggggaggga taagtgaggc gtcagtttct ttggtcggtt
     3301 ttatgtacct atcttcttaa gtagctgaag ctccggtttt gaactatgcg ctcggggttg
     3361 gcgagtgtgt tttgtgaagt tttttaggca ccttttgaaa tgtaatcatt tgggtcaata
     3421 tgtaattttc agtgttagac ttgtaaattg tccgctaaat tctggccgtt tttggctttt
     3481 ttgttagaca acatgaccga gtacaagccc acggtgcgcc tcgccacccg cgacgacgtc
     3541 cccagggccg tacgcaccct cgccgccgcg ttcgccgact accccgccac gcgccacacc
     3601 gtcgatccgg accgccacat cgagcgggtc accgagctgc aagaactctt cctcacgcgc
     3661 gtcgggctcg acatcggcaa ggtgtgggtc gcggacgacg gcgccgcggt ggcggtctgg
     3721 accacgccgg agagcgtcga agcgggggcg gtgttcgccg agatcggccc gcgcatggcc
     3781 gagttgagcg gttcccggct ggccgcgcag caacagatgg agggcctcct ggcgccgcac
     3841 cggcccaagg agcccgcgtg gttcctggcc accgtcggcg tctcgcccga ccaccagggc
     3901 aagggtctgg gcagcgccgt cgtgctcccc ggagtggagg ccgccgagcg cgccggggtg
     3961 cccgccttcc tggagacctc cgcgccccgc aacctcccct tctacgagcg gctcggcttc
     4021 accgtcaccg ccgacgtcga ggtgcccgaa ggaccgcgca cctggtgcat gacccgcaag
     4081 cccggtgcct aggctagtat gtaagcctag tcttagataa taaaatcgct atccatcgaa
     4141 gatggatgtg tgttggtttt ttgtgtgtgt aacgctaggc gcgcctggtg taccgagaac
     4201 gatcctctca gtgcgagtct cgacgatcca tatcgttgct tggcagtcag ccagtcggaa
     4261 tccagcttgg gacccaggaa gtccaatcgt cagatattgt actcaagcct ggtcacggca
     4321 gcgtaccgat ctgtttaaac ctagatattg atagtctgat cggtcaacgt ataatcgagt
     4381 cctagctttt gcaaacatct atcaagagac aggatcagca ggaggctttc gcatgagtat
     4441 tcaacatttc cgtgtcgccc ttattccctt ttttgcggca ttttgccttc ctgtttttgc
     4501 tcacccagaa acgctggtga aagtaaaaga tgctgaagat cagttgggtg cgcgagtggg
     4561 ttacatcgaa ctggatctca acagcggtaa gatccttgag agttttcgcc ccgaagaacg
     4621 ctttccaatg atgagcactt ttaaagttct gctatgtggc gcggtattat cccgtattga
     4681 cgccgggcaa gagcaactcg gtcgccgcat acactattct cagaatgact tggttgagta
     4741 ttcaccagtc acagaaaagc atcttacgga tggcatgaca gtaagagaat tatgcagtgc
     4801 tgccataacc atgagtgata acactgcggc caacttactt ctgacaacga ttggaggacc
     4861 gaaggagcta accgcttttt tgcacaacat gggggatcat gtaactcgcc ttgatcgttg
     4921 ggaaccggag ctgaatgaag ccataccaaa cgacgagcgt gacaccacga tgcctgtagc
     4981 aatggcaaca accttgcgta aactattaac tggcgaacta cttactctag cttcccggca
     5041 acagttgata gactggatgg aggcggataa agttgcagga ccacttctgc gctcggccct
     5101 tccggctggc tggtttattg ctgataaatc tggagccggt gagcgtgggt ctcgcggtat
     5161 cattgcagca ctggggccag atggtaagcc ctcccgtatc gtagttatct acacgacggg
     5221 gagtcaggca actatggatg aacgaaatag acagatcgct gagataggtg cctcactgat
     5281 taagcattgg taaccgattc taggtgcatt ggcgcagaaa aaaatgcctg atgcgacgct
     5341 gcgcgtctta tactcccaca tatgccagat tcagcaacgg atacggcttc cccaacttgc
     5401 ccacttccat acgtgtcctc cttaccagaa atttatcctt aagatcgttt aaactcgact
     5461 ctggctctat cgaatctccg tcgtttcgag cttacgcgaa cagccgtggc gctcatttgc
     5521 tcgtcgggca tcgaatctcg tcagctatcg tcagcttacc tttttggcag cgatcgcggc
     5581 tcccgacatc ttggaccatt agctccacag gtatcttctt ccctctagtg gtcataacag
     5641 cagcttcagc tacctctcaa ttcaaaaaac ccctcaagac ccgtttagag gccccaaggg
     5701 gttatgctat caatcgttgc gttacacaca caaaaaacca acacacatcc atcttcgatg
     5761 gatagcgatt ttattatcta actgctgatc gagtgtagcc agatctagta atcaattacg
     5821 gggtcattag ttcatagccc atatatggag ttccgcgtta cataacttac ggtaaatggc
     5881 ccgcctggct gaccgcccaa cgacccccgc ccattgacgt caataatgac gtatgttccc
     5941 atagtaacgc caatagggac tttccattga cgtcaatggg tggagtattt acggtaaact
     6001 gcccacttgg cagtacatca agtgtatcat atgccaagta cgccccctat tgacgtcaat
     6061 gacggtaaat ggcccgcctg gcattatgcc cagtacatga ccttatggga ctttcctact
     6121 tggcagtaca tctacgtatt agtcatcgct attaccatgc tgatgcggtt ttggcagtac
     6181 atcaatgggc gtggatagcg gtttgactca cggggatttc caagtctcca ccccattgac
     6241 gtcaatggga gtttgttttg gcaccaaaat caacgggact ttccaaaatg tcgtaacaac
     6301 tccgccccat tgacgcaaat gggcggtagg cgtgtacggt gggaggtcta tataagcaga
     6361 gctggtttag tgaaccgtca gatcagatct ttgtcgatcc taccatccac tcgacacacc
     6421 cgccagcggc cgc
//
