[The description below was written by a language model from this plasmid's Addgene catalogue record and the feature table of its GenBank file.]
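Description:
pGBW-m4133530 is a 6,433 bp mammalian expression plasmid built on the pTwist_CMV_Puro_6 backbone and designed to produce the SARS-CoV-2 non-structural protein 7 (nsp7), a wild-type segment of the ORF1ab polyprotein. In E. coli it is maintained at high copy through a ColE1/pUC-type origin and selected with ampicillin via the beta-lactamase gene. For selection in mammalian cells it carries a separate cassette in which the human ubiquitin C promoter drives puromycin N-acetyltransferase, followed by a synthetic polyadenylation signal.

The expression unit spans the numbering origin of the circular map. The CMV immediate-early enhancer and promoter sit at the end of the record. The nsp7 coding sequence (about 242 bp according to the catalogue entry) is not annotated as its own feature, but it evidently occupies the unannotated stretch immediately upstream of the tag. It is followed in frame by a TEV protease recognition site and a calmodulin-binding peptide (CBP), then an SV40 poly(A) signal. The C-terminal CBP tag binds calmodulin in the presence of calcium, which allows affinity capture of the fusion protein. TEV cleavage can then remove the tag to release nsp7.

The expression cassette is flanked by short 5' and 3' human beta-globin insulator elements. T7 and rrnG transcription terminators and an additional synthetic poly(A) signal upstream of the CMV enhancer likely help limit transcriptional read-through between the plasmid's modules. The plasmid belongs to a set of tagged SARS-CoV-2 protein constructs intended for expression and/or purification from mammalian cells.
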