Addgene plasmid #152872: pGBW-m4133530
Purpose: Mammalian expression plasmid for SARS-CoV-2 nsp7
Depositing lab: Ginkgo Bioworks & Benjie Chen. Depositing organization: Ginkgo Bioworks.
Backbone
  Vector backbone: pTwist_CMV_Puro_6
  Backbone size w/o insert (bp): 6080
  Vector type: Mammalian Expression
  Selectable markers: Puromycin
Growth in bacteria
  Bacterial resistance: Ampicillin, 100 μg/mL
  Growth temperature: 37°C
  Growth strain: DH5alpha
  Copy number: High Copy
Gene/Insert
  Gene/Insert name: SARS-CoV-2 nsp7
  Species: Severe acute respiratory syndrome coronavirus 2
  Insert size (bp): 242
  Mutation: wt
  Entrez Gene: ORF1ab (a.k.a. GU280_gp01)
  Promoter: CMV
  Tag / fusion protein: Cleavable TEV;CBP (C terminal on backbone)
  Cloning method: Unknown
Resource information
  A portion of this plasmid was derived from a plasmid made by: GinkgoBioworks
Depositor comments: NCBI reference sequence: YP_009725303.1
How to cite: pGBW-m4133530 was a gift from Ginkgo Bioworks & Benjie Chen (Addgene plasmid # 152872 ; http://n2t.net/addgene:152872 ; RRID:Addgene_152872)
